>Addgene plasmid #141262 | pDONR223 SARS-CoV-2 NSP8 | addgene full sequence | sequence record 288069 | Addgene NGS Result
TGCCTTCATCCGTTTCCACGGTGTGCGTCACCCGGCAACCTTGGGTAGCAGCGAAGTCGAGGCATTTCTG
TCCTGGCTGGTCTAGAGGAGGCATGATGATATATTTTTATCTTGTGCAATGTAACATCAGAGATTTTGAG
ACACGGGCCAGAGCTGCCAGGAAACAGCTATGACCATGTAATACGACTCACTATAGGGGATATCAGCTGG
ATGGCAAATAATGATTTTATTTTGACTGATAGTGACCTGTTCGTTGCAACAAATTGATAAGCAATGCTTT
CTTATAATGCCAACTTTGTACAAGAAAGTTGGGTATTACTGCAGCTTCACGGCAGAGTTAGCGCGCAGGG
CGGTCACGATCAGTGGCCAAGCCAGGTTTGGGCTGTTGTCCATGCTGATTTCAGACAGCTGCACGATCTT
AGAGTCAGCGTCCACCACCTGCTGGATCTCCCACAGAGCGGAGGCGTAGGTGAAGGTGGTTCCGTCGCAG
GTGTTCTTGTAGGTGTTGTAGTCGGGGATGACCACCATCAGCTTAGCGGCGGTGGTCAGAGGGATGATGT
TCAGGGGCACGCAGCCGTCTCTGGCGTTGTTGATGATGTTGTTCAGAGCGTCGTTGTCCAGCTTGCGCAG
CATGGTGAACAGCATGGTCTGCATGGCGCTGGTCACCTTAGCCCTCTTGTCCTCAGAGCGAGCCTGCTTG
TACATCTGGGTCATAGCCTGGTCGGCCATCTTTTCCAGCTTACGCTGCATAGCGGCGTCTCTGTCGAACT
CAGACTTGGCCACGTTCAGGGACTTCTTCAGCTTCTTCAGCACCACTTCGGAGTCGCCGTTAGCCACGGC
CTGTTCGTAAGCCTCCTGAGCGGTGGCGAAAGCGGCGTAGGAAGGCAGGGAGCTGAACTCGCTAGCGATG
GCCATGCCAACTTTTTTGTACAAAGTTGGCATTATAAAAAAGCATTGCTCATCAATTTGTTGCAACGAAC
AGGTCACTATCAGTCAAAATAAAATCATTATTTGGGGCCCGAGCTTAAGACTGGCCGTCGTTTTACAACG
TCGTGACTGGGAAAACATCCATGCTAGCGTTAACGCGAGAGTAGGGAACTGCCAGGCATCAAATAAAACG
AAAGGCTCAGTCGGAAGACTGGGCCTTTCGTTTTATCTGTTGTTTGTCGGTGAACGCTCTCCTGAGTAGG
ACAAATCCGCCGGGAGCGGATTTGAACGTTGTGAAGCAACGGCCCGGAGGGTGGCGGGCAGGACGCCCGC
CATAAACTGCCAGGCATCAAACTAAGCAGAAGGCCATCCTGACGGATGGCCTTTTTGCGTTTCTACAAAC
TCTTCCTGGCTAGCGGTACGCGTATTAATTGCGTTGCGCTCACTGCCCGCTTTCCAGTCGGGAAACCTGT
CGTGCCAGCTGCATTAATGAATCGGCCAACGCGCGGGGAGAGGCGGTTTGCGTATTGGGCGCTCTTCCGC
TTCCTCGCTCACTGACTCGCTGCGCTCGGTCGTTCGGCTGCGGCGAGCGGTATCAGCTCACTCAAAGGCG
GTAATACGGTTATCCACAGAATCAGGGGATAACGCAGGAAAGAACATGTGAGCAAAAGGCCAGCAAAAGG
CCAGGAACCGTAAAAAGGCCGCGTTGCTGGCGTTTTTCCATAGGCTCCGCCCCCCTGACGAGCATCACAA
AAATCGACGCTCAAGTCAGAGGTGGCGAAACCCGACAGGACTATAAAGATACCAGGCGTTTCCCCCTGGA
AGCTCCCTCGTGCGCTCTCCTGTTCCGACCCTGCCGCTTACCGGATACCTGTCCGCCTTTCTCCCTTCGG
GAAGCGTGGCGCTTTCTCATAGCTCACGCTGTAGGTATCTCAGTTCGGTGTAGGTCGTTCGCTCCAAGCT
GGGCTGTGTGCACGAACCCCCCGTTCAGCCCGACCGCTGCGCCTTATCCGGTAACTATCGTCTTGAGTCC
AACCCGGTAAGACACGACTTATCGCCACTGGCAGCAGCCACTGGTAACAGGATTAGCAGAGCGAGGTATG
TAGGCGGTGCTACAGAGTTCTTGAAGTGGTGGCCTAACTACGGCTACACTAGAAGAACAGTATTTGGTAT
CTGCGCTCTGCTGAAGCCAGTTACCTTCGGAAAAAGAGTTGGTAGCTCTTGATCCGGCAAACAAACCACC
GCTGGTAGCGGTGGTTTTTTTGTTTGCAAGCAGCAGATTACGCGCAGAAAAAAAGGATCTCAAGAAGATC
CTTTGATCTTTTCTACGGGGTCTGACGCTCAGTGGAACGACGCGTAACTCACGTTAAGGGATTTTGGTCA
TGGGTGGCTCGAGGGTTATTTGCCGACTACCTTGGTGATCTCGCCTTTCACGTAGTGGACAAATTCTTCC
AACTGATCTGCGCGCGAGGCCAAGCGATCTTCTTCTTGTCCAAGATAAGCCTGTCTAGCTTCAAGTATGA
CGGGCTGATACTGGGCCGGCAGGCGCTCCATTGCCCAGTCGGCAGCGACATCCTTCGGCGCGATTTTGCC
GGTTACTGCGCTGTACCAAATGCGGGACAACGTAAGCACTACATTTCGCTCATCGCCAGCCCAGTCGGGC
GGCGAGTTCCATAGCGTTAAGGTTTCATTTAGCGCCTCAAATAGATCCTGTTCAGGAACCGGATCAAAGA
GTTCCTCCGCCGCTGGACCTACCAAGGCAACGCTATGTTCTCTTGCTTTTGTCAGCAAGATAGCCAGATC
AATGTCGATCGTGGCTGGCTCGAAGATACCTGCAAGAATGTCATTGCGCTGCCATTCTCCAAATTGCAGT
TCGCGCTTAGCTGGATAACGCCACGGAATGATGTCGTCGTGCACAACAATGGTGACTTCTACAGCGCGGA
GAATCTCGCTCTCTCCAGGGGAAGCCGAAGTTTCCAAAAGGTCGTTGATCAAAGCTCGCCGCGTTGTTTC
ATCAAGCCTTACGGTCACCGTAACCAGCAAATCAATATCACTGTGTGGCTTCAGGCCGCCATCCACTGCG
GAGCCGTACAAATGTACGGCCAGCAACGTCGGTTCGAGATGGCGCTCGATGACGCCAACTACCTCTGATA
GTTGAGTCGATACTTCGGCGATCACCGCTTCCCTCATAATGTTTAACTTTGTTTTAGGGCGACTGCCCTG
CTGCGTAACATCGTTGCTGCTCCATAACATCAAACATCGACCCACGGCGTAACGCGCTTGCTGCTTGGAT
GCCCGAGGCATAGACTGTACCCCAAAAAAACAGTCATAACAAGCCATGAAAACCGCCACTGCGCCGTTAC
CACCGCTGCGTTCGGTCAAGGTTCTGGACCAGTTGCGTGAGCGCATACGCTACTTGCATTACAGCTTACG
AACCGAACAGGCTTATGTCCACTGGGTTCG
Features (pLannotate 1.2.2; 13 found; start..end, strand, type, name):
      2..79      -  CDS            YPR2_ECOLX (fragment): Protein predicted: Swiss-Prot protein existence level 4. From Escherichia coli.
    179..197     +  promoter       T7 promoter: promoter for bacteriophage T7 RNA polymerase
    215..314     +  protein_bind   attL2: mutant version of attL; recombination site for the Gateway® LR reaction LR Clonase™
    319..912     -  CDS            R1A_SARS2 (fragment): Experimental evidence at protein level: Swiss-Prot protein existence level 1. [Non-structural protein 10]: Plays a pivotal role in viral transcription by stimulating both nsp14 3'-5' exoribonuclease and nsp16 2'-O-methyltransferase activities. Therefore plays an essential role in viral mRNAs cap methylation. From Severe acute respiratory syndrome coronavirus 2 (2019-nCoV) (SARS-CoV-2).
    918..1013    -  protein_bind   attL3: mutant version of attL; recombination site for the Gateway® LR reaction LR Clonase™
   1030..1066    +  CDS            lacZα (fragment): LacZα fragment of β-galactosidase; lacZ fragment
   1113..1156    -  terminator     rrnB T1 terminator: Escherichia coli rrnB; transcription terminator T1 from the E. coli rrnB gene
   1288..1315    +  terminator     rrnB T2 terminator: transcription terminator T2 from the E. coli rrnB gene
   1370..1462    -  CDS            lacI (fragment): lac repressor; lacI; The lac repressor binds to the lac operator to inhibit transcription in E. coli. This inhibition can be relieved by adding lactose or isopropyl-β-D-thiogalactopyranoside (IPTG).
   1645..2233    -  rep_origin     ori: high-copy-number ColE1/pMB1/pBR322/pUC origin of replication
   2326..3117    -  CDS            SmR: aminoglycoside adenylyltransferase (Murphy, 1985); aadA; confers resistance to spectinomycin and streptomycin
   3124..3180    -  CDS            GmR (fragment): gentamycin acetyltransferase; aacC1; confers resistance to gentamycin
   3356..3379    -  promoter       Pc promoter (fragment): intI1 (promoter lies within the coding sequence); class 1 integron promoter
