[The description below was written by a language model from this plasmid's Addgene catalogue record and pLannotate feature annotations shown in this document.]
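Description:
pDONR223 SARS-CoV-2 NSP8 is a Gateway-compatible entry clone built on the pDONR223 backbone, carrying the coding sequence for non-structural protein 8 (NSP8) of SARS-CoV-2 isolate Wuhan-Hu-1. NSP8 is one of the mature products cleaved from the ORF1ab replicase polyprotein. The roughly 600 bp insert was made by gene synthesis and codon optimized, so it differs from the viral genome by many synonymous changes while encoding the same protein. The plasmid is maintained in standard E. coli cloning strains through a high-copy ColE1/pUC-type origin and is selected with spectinomycin via the aadA (SmR) aminoglycoside adenylyltransferase gene, which sits downstream of a class 1 integron Pc promoter fragment.

In the sequenced 3,390 nt record, the ORF lies on the reverse strand between two attL-type recombination sites. These are what allow LR Clonase to transfer the insert, in a defined orientation and reading frame, into any attR-bearing destination vector. The automated annotation labels the sites attL2 and attL3 and matches the insert to the SARS-CoV-2 replicase polyprotein 1a entry with a functional note that concerns nsp10. These labels reflect database matching rather than the catalogue identity, which is NSP8. rrnB T1 and T2 terminators shield the cassette from read-through transcription, a T7 promoter lies just outside one att site, and M13 primer sites serve for sequence verification. Short lacZα, lacI and GmR fragments are backbone remnants.

The entry vector has no promoter intended to express the insert. It serves as a shuttle source for expression clones, and it belongs to a collection of SARS-CoV-2 coding regions. The record does not state whether the ORF retains a stop codon.
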