Addgene plasmid #141262: pDONR223 SARS-CoV-2 NSP8
Purpose: Gateway-compatible Entry vector, with insert of NSP8 gene's CDS from SARS-CoV-2 isolate Wuhan-Hu-1
Depositing lab: Fritz Roth. Depositing organization: Sinai Health System. Publication: A Comprehensive, Flexible Collection of SARS-CoV-2 Coding Regions. Kim DK, Knapp JJ, Kuang D, Chawla A, Cassonnet P, Lee H, Sheykhkarimli D, Samavarchi-Tehrani P, Abdouni H, Rayhan A, Li R, Pogoutse O, Coyaud E, van der Werf S, Demeret C, Gingras AC, Taipale M, Raught B, Jacob Y, Roth FP. G3 (Bethesda). 2020 Aug 6. pii: g3.120.401554. doi: 10.1534/g3.120.401554. PubMed 32763951.
Backbone
  Vector backbone: pDONR223
  Backbone manufacturer: Rual et al, Genome Res. 14:2128-2135, 2004.
  Backbone size w/o insert (bp): 5005
  Vector type: Gateway-compatible Entry vector
Growth in bacteria
  Bacterial resistance: Spectinomycin, 50 μg/mL
  Growth temperature: 37°C
  Growth strain: DH5alpha
  Copy number: Unknown
Gene/Insert
  Gene/Insert name: NSP8 (alt name: Gene ID 43740578)
  Species: SARS-CoV-2 isolate Wuhan-Hu-1
  Insert size (bp): 600
  Mutation: Many synonymous changes due to codon optimization
  Entrez Gene: ORF1ab (a.k.a. GU280_gp01)
  Cloning method: Gateway Cloning
  Sequencing primers: 5′ M13F; 3′ M13R
Resource information
  A portion of this plasmid was derived from a plasmid made by: Synthesized from GenScript
Terms and licenses: Academic/Nonprofit Terms; Industry Terms
How to cite: pDONR223 SARS-CoV-2 NSP8 was a gift from Fritz Roth (Addgene plasmid # 141262 ; http://n2t.net/addgene:141262 ; RRID:Addgene_141262)
