>Addgene plasmid #141262 | pDONR223 SARS-CoV-2 NSP8 | depositor partial sequence | sequence record 275543 | Insersted CDS with stop codon
ATGGCCATCGCTAGCGAGTTCAGCTCCCTGCCTTCCTACGCCGCTTTCGCCACCGCTCAGGAGGCTTACG
AACAGGCCGTGGCTAACGGCGACTCCGAAGTGGTGCTGAAGAAGCTGAAGAAGTCCCTGAACGTGGCCAA
GTCTGAGTTCGACAGAGACGCCGCTATGCAGCGTAAGCTGGAAAAGATGGCCGACCAGGCTATGACCCAG
ATGTACAAGCAGGCTCGCTCTGAGGACAAGAGGGCTAAGGTGACCAGCGCCATGCAGACCATGCTGTTCA
CCATGCTGCGCAAGCTGGACAACGACGCTCTGAACAACATCATCAACAACGCCAGAGACGGCTGCGTGCC
CCTGAACATCATCCCTCTGACCACCGCCGCTAAGCTGATGGTGGTCATCCCCGACTACAACACCTACAAG
AACACCTGCGACGGAACCACCTTCACCTACGCCTCCGCTCTGTGGGAGATCCAGCAGGTGGTGGACGCTG
ACTCTAAGATCGTGCAGCTGTCTGAAATCAGCATGGACAACAGCCCAAACCTGGCTTGGCCACTGATCGT
GACCGCCCTGCGCGCTAACTCTGCCGTGAAGCTGCAGTAA
