>Addgene plasmid #141262 | pDONR223 SARS-CoV-2 NSP8 | addgene partial sequence | sequence record 276467 | M13-Rev 5'-CAGGAAACAGCTATGACC-3'
ATAATGATTTTATTTTGACTGATAGTGACCTGTTCGTTGCAACAAATTGATAAGCAATGCTTTCTTATAA
TGCCAACTTTGTACAAGAAAGTTGGGTATTACTGCAGCTTCACGGCAGAGTTAGCGCGCAGGGCGGTCAC
GATCAGTGGCCAAGCCAGGTTTGGGCTGTTGTCCATGCTGATTTCAGACAGCTGCACGATCTTAGAGTCA
GCGTCCACCACCTGCTGGATCTCCCACAGAGCGGAGGCGTAGGTGAAGGTGGTTCCGTCGCAGGTGTTCT
TGTAGGTGTTGTAGTCGGGGATGACCACCATCAGCTTAGCGGCGGTGGTCAGAGGGATGATGTTCAGGGG
CACGCAGCCGTCTCTGGCGTTGTTGATGATGTTGTTCAGAGCGTCGTTGTCCAGCTTGCGCAGCATGGTG
AACAGCATGGTCTGCATGGCGCTGGTCACCTTAGCCCTCTTGTCCTCAGAGCGAGCCTGCTTGTACATCT
GGGTCATAGCCTGGTCGGCCATCTTTTCCAGCTTACGCTGCATAGCGGCGTCTCTGTCGAACTCAGACTT
GGCCACGTTCAGGGACTTCTTCAGCTTCTTCAGCACCACTTCGGAGTCGCCGTTAGCCACGGCCTGTTCG
TAAGCCTCCTGAGCGGTGGCGAAAGCGGCGTAGGAAGGCAGGGAGCTGAACTCGCTAGCGATGGCCATGC
CAACTTTTTTGTACAAAGTTGGCATTATAAAAAAGCATTGCTCATCAATTTGTTGCAACGAACAGGTCAC
TATCAGTCAAAATAAAATCATTATTTGGGGCCCGAGCTTAAGACTGGCCGTCGTTTTACAACGTCGTGAC
TGGGAAAACATCCATGCTAGCGTTAACGCGAGAGTAGGGAACTGCCAGGCATCAAATAAAACG
