>Addgene plasmid #141262 | pDONR223 SARS-CoV-2 NSP8 | addgene partial sequence | sequence record 276468 | M13-F20 5'-TGTAAAACGACGGCCAGT-3'
GATTTTATTTTGACTGATAGTGACCTGTTCGTTGCAACAAATTGATGAGCAATGCTTTTTTATAATGCCA
ACTTTGTACAAAAAAGTTGGCATGGCCATCGCTAGCGAGTTCAGCTCCCTGCCTTCCTACGCCGCTTTCG
CCACCGCTCAGGAGGCTTACGAACAGGCCGTGGCTAACGGCGACTCCGAAGTGGTGCTGAAGAAGCTGAA
GAAGTCCCTGAACGTGGCCAAGTCTGAGTTCGACAGAGACGCCGCTATGCAGCGTAAGCTGGAAAAGATG
GCCGACCAGGCTATGACCCAGATGTACAAGCAGGCTCGCTCTGAGGACAAGAGGGCTAAGGTGACCAGCG
CCATGCAGACCATGCTGTTCACCATGCTGCGCAAGCTGGACAACGACGCTCTGAACAACATCATCAACAA
CGCCAGAGACGGCTGCGTGCCCCTGAACATCATCCCTCTGACCACCGCCGCTAAGCTGATGGTGGTCATC
CCCGACTACAACACCTACAAGAACACCTGCGACGGAACCACCTTCACCTACGCCTCCGCTCTGTGGGAGA
TCCAGCAGGTGGTGGACGCTGACTCTAAGATCGTGCAGCTGTCTGAAATCAGCATGGACAACAGCCCAAA
CCTGGCTTGGCCACTGATCGTGACCGCCCTGCGCGCTAACTCTGCCGTGAAGCTGCAGTAATACCCAACT
TTCTTGTACAAAGTTGGCATTATAAGAAAGCATTGCTTATCAATTTGTTGCAACGAACAGGTCACTATCA
GTCAAAATAAAATCATTATTTGCCATCCAGCTGATATCCCCTATAGTGAGTCGTATTACATGGTCATAGC
TGTTTCCTGGCAGCTCTGGCCCGTGTCTCAAAATCTCTGATGTTACATTGCACAAGATAAAAATATATCA
TCATGCCTCCTCTAGACCAGCCAGGACAGAAATGCCTCGACTTCGCTGCTACCCAAGGTTGCCGGGTGA
